>Addgene plasmid #132488 | pTFAM-donor | depositor full sequence | sequence record 254446 | Full Sequence
GACCTGCAGGCATGCAAGCTTGGCGTAATCATGGTCATAGCTGTTTCCTGTGTGAAATTGTTATCCGCTC
ACAATTCCACACAACATACGAGCCGGAAGCATAAAGTGTAAAGCCTGGGGTGCCTAATGAGTGAGCTAAC
TCACATTAATTGCGTTGCGCTCACTGCCCGCTTTCCAGTCGGGAAACCTGTCGTGCCAGCTGCATTAATG
AATCGGCCAACGCGCGGGGAGAGGCGGTTTGCGTATTGGGCGCTCTTCCGCTTCCTCGCTCACTGACTCG
CTGCGCTCGGTCGTTCGGCTGCGGCGAGCGGTATCAGCTCACTCAAAGGCGGTAATACGGTTATCCACAG
AATCAGGGGATAACGCAGGAAAGAACATGTGAGCAAAAGGCCAGCAAAAGGCCAGGAACCGTAAAAAGGC
CGCGTTGCTGGCGTTTTTCCATAGGCTCCGCCCCCCTGACGAGCATCACAAAAATCGACGCTCAAGTCAG
AGGTGGCGAAACCCGACAGGACTATAAAGATACCAGGCGTTTCCCCCTGGAAGCTCCCTCGTGCGCTCTC
CTGTTCCGACCCTGCCGCTTACCGGATACCTGTCCGCCTTTCTCCCTTCGGGAAGCGTGGCGCTTTCTCA
TAGCTCACGCTGTAGGTATCTCAGTTCGGTGTAGGTCGTTCGCTCCAAGCTGGGCTGTGTGCACGAACCC
CCCGTTCAGCCCGACCGCTGCGCCTTATCCGGTAACTATCGTCTTGAGTCCAACCCGGTAAGACACGACT
TATCGCCACTGGCAGCAGCCACTGGTAACAGGATTAGCAGAGCGAGGTATGTAGGCGGTGCTACAGAGTT
CTTGAAGTGGTGGCCTAACTACGGCTACACTAGAAGGACAGTATTTGGTATCTGCGCTCTGCTGAAGCCA
GTTACCTTCGGAAAAAGAGTTGGTAGCTCTTGATCCGGCAAACAAACCACCGCTGGTAGCGGTGGTTTTT
TTGTTTGCAAGCAGCAGATTACGCGCAGAAAAAAAGGATCTCAAGAAGATCCTTTGATCTTTTCTACGGG
GTCTGACGCTCAGTGGAACGAAAACTCACGTTAAGGGATTTTGGTCATGAGATTATCAAAAAGGATCTTC
ACCTAGATCCTTTTAAATTAAAAATGAAGTTTTAAATCAATCTAAAGTATATATGAGTAAACTTGGTCTG
ACAGTTACCAATGCTTAATCAGTGAGGCACCTATCTCAGCGATCTGTCTATTTCGTTCATCCATAGTTGC
CTGACTCCCCGTCGTGTAGATAACTACGATACGGGAGGGCTTACCATCTGGCCCCAGTGCTGCAATGATA
CCGCGAGACCCACGCTCACCGGCTCCAGATTTATCAGCAATAAACCAGCCAGCCGGAAGGGCCGAGCGCA
GAAGTGGTCCTGCAACTTTATCCGCCTCCATCCAGTCTATTAATTGTTGCCGGGAAGCTAGAGTAAGTAG
TTCGCCAGTTAATAGTTTGCGCAACGTTGTTGCCATTGCTACAGGCATCGTGGTGTCACGCTCGTCGTTT
GGTATGGCTTCATTCAGCTCCGGTTCCCAACGATCAAGGCGAGTTACATGATCCCCCATGTTGTGCAAAA
AAGCGGTTAGCTCCTTCGGTCCTCCGATCGTTGTCAGAAGTAAGTTGGCCGCAGTGTTATCACTCATGGT
TATGGCAGCACTGCATAATTCTCTTACTGTCATGCCATCCGTAAGATGCTTTTCTGTGACTGGTGAGTAC
TCAACCAAGTCATTCTGAGAATAGTGTATGCGGCGACCGAGTTGCTCTTGCCCGGCGTCAATACGGGATA
ATACCGCGCCACATAGCAGAACTTTAAAAGTGCTCATCATTGGAAAACGTTCTTCGGGGCGAAAACTCTC
AAGGATCTTACCGCTGTTGAGATCCAGTTCGATGTAACCCACTCGTGCACCCAACTGATCTTCAGCATCT
TTTACTTTCACCAGCGTTTCTGGGTGAGCAAAAACAGGAAGGCAAAATGCCGCAAAAAAGGGAATAAGGG
CGACACGGAAATGTTGAATACTCATACTCTTCCTTTTTCAATATTATTGAAGCATTTATCAGGGTTATTG
TCTCATGAGCGGATACATATTTGAATGTATTTAGAAAAATAAACAAATAGGGGTTCCGCGCACATTTCCC
CGAAAAGTGCCACCTGACGTCTAAGAAACCATTATTATCATGACATTAACCTATAAAAATAGGCGTATCA
CGAGGCCCTTTCGTCTCGCGCGTTTCGGTGATGACGGTGAAAACCTCTGACACATGCAGCTCCCGGAGAC
GGTCACAGCTTGTCTGTAAGCGGATGCCGGGAGCAGACAAGCCCGTCAGGGCGCGTCAGCGGGTGTTGGC
GGGTGTCGGGGCTGGCTTAACTATGCGGCATCAGAGCAGATTGTACTGAGAGTGCACCATATGCGGTGTG
AAATACCGCACAGATGCGTAAGGAGAAAATACCGCATCAGGCGCCATTCGCCATTCAGGCTGCGCAACTG
TTGGGAAGGGCGATCGGTGCGGGCCTCTTCGCTATTACGCCAGCTGGCGAAAGGGGGATGTGCTGCAAGG
CGATTAAGTTGGGTAACGCCAGGGTTTTCCCAGTCACGACGTTGTAAAACGACGGCCAGTGAATTCGAGC
TCGGTACCCGTGACAGAGTGAGACCTTGTCTCAAAAAAAAAAAAAAAATTCTATCCCTTTAATTTTATAA
ATGAAGAGCCAAGCCCAAGGGAGGTAAAGTGACCTTTTCCAGGTCATATAATTAAGTTCAACTAAGTAGA
CTTACTGGACTTGTGCTGTATTGTTCTTATTACTGCATCTAAACACTGAAGCACAGATTTTCAAATAAAA
CCTAAAGCTACAGGGAAGGAATAAAAACAGACTTTGAAGTTAGTTTATGACAACACATAGATTATACCTG
AATATTAATATTTCCGAATCAAAAATATGTACCTTCATTCAGTTCATTTTTGTAAATTGTAACAGTTTGA
TAGTTTTTGTTTAGAGAGAAAAGATGTTAAGAATTGATGAGGCTTTGCCTGTAATTCTTGGTATCTTGAG
TTTTTGTTGGAATGAATAATAAAGGTCACTGAAGTCCCCATATCTACCTTAACTTAAACATATATTGTTT
TACAGGAAAAGCTGAAGACTGTAAAGGAAAACTGGAAAAATCTGTCTGACTCTGAAAAGGAAGTGAGTAT
TACGGTTGTTAGTCTCAAGTGTCTACTTAGGATATCTGTGAGAGAATGTATTAGGGCAAGGCTTGATTCA
TGTGAAGACAACCTTGTATTACTAATAATACAAGTATTCTAAAATTATTTTCATATTCTCAGAACCAGTT
TGGCATTTTTCTCTTGGTAGTTTTTGTCTGCAAATAAAATTGGTATTTGAAACCACAGCACTCATAAGCC
TGAGTGTCCACTTATTCAGTGGCAGTGATACCCTGCTGCTGCCCCCTTCCTGCACCTCAAGATCTGAACT
TGTAACAATTTCATTCAAAGAGATAACAGTCTATCTCTTACATTTTCATCATCTAACTTTTATCTCATGA
AAATATTTCTTCTCCAGTCTGCCTTTATACATGTAGAATGGTAATGTAATTTCTAAAGTATATACAGAAG
CATTCCAGAAATTAATTGCTATTTTAAATAATCATTTTATCTCAAAAAATAAGTAAATCATTTTAACAGT
TATGCTTTTTCTCAGTTATATATTCAGCATGCTAAAGAGGACGAAACTCGTTATCATAATGAAATGAAGT
CTTGGGAAGAACAAATGATTGAAGTTGGACGAAAGGATCTTCTACGTCGCACAATAAAGAAACAACGAAA
ATATGGTGCTGAGGAGTGTGGGATTCCAACTACTGCAAGCGAGAATCTTTATTTTCAGGGCGCCGCCAAA
TTCAAAGAAACCGCTGCTGCTAAATTCGAACGCCAGCACATGGACAGCGGAGGTGGAGGTTCGAGCGGTC
CCTCGGGTTCGTCGAGCCTGGAAGTTCTGTTCCAGGGGCCCCTGTCGTCGAGCGGTCCCTCGGGTTCGAT
GGTGAGCAAAGGCGAGGAGCTGTTCACCGGGGTGGTGCCCATCCTGGTCGAGCTGGACGGCGACGTAAAC
GGCCACAAGTTCAGCGTGTCCGGCGAGGGCGAGGGCGATGCCACCTACGGCAAGCTGACCCTGAAGTTCA
TCTGCACCACCGGCAAGCTGCCCGTGCCCTGGCCCACCCTCGTGACCACCCTGACCTACGGCGTGCAGTG
CTTCAGCCGCTACCCCGACCACATGAAGCAGCACGACTTCTTCAAGTCCGCCATGCCCGAAGGCTACGTC
CAGGAGCGCACCATCTTCTTCAAGGACGACGGCAACTACAAGACCCGCGCCGAGGTGAAGTTCGAGGGCG
ACACCCTGGTGAACCGCATCGAGCTGAAGGGCATCGACTTCAAGGAGGACGGCAACATCCTGGGGCACAA
GCTGGAGTACAACTACAACAGCCACAACGTCTATATCATGGCCGACAAGCAGAAGAACGGCATCAAGGTG
AACTTCAAGATCCGCCACAACATCGAGGACGGCAGCGTGCAGCTCGCCGACCACTACCAGCAGAACACCC
CCATCGGCGACGGCCCCGTGCTGCTGCCCGACAACCACTACCTGAGCACCCAGTCCGCCCTGAGCAAAGA
CCCCAACGAGAAGCGCGATCACATGGTCCTTAAGGAGTTCGTGACCGCCGCCGGGATCACTCTCGGCATG
GACGAGCTGTACAAGTAATGATCTAGAGTCGAGTTAATTAAGAATTCCGCCCCCCCCCCTCTCCCTCCCC
CCCCCTAACGTTACTGGCCGAAGCCGCTTGGAATAAGGCCGGTGTGCGTTTGTCTATATGTTATTTTCCA
CCATATTGCCGTCTTTTGGCAATGTGAGGGCCCGGAAACCTGGCCCTGTCTTCTTGACGAGCATTCCTAG
GGGTCTTTCCCCTCTCGCCAAAGGAATGCAGGGTCTGTTGAATGTCGTGAAGGAAGCAGTTCCTCTGGAA
GCTTCTTGAAGACAAACAACGTCTGTAGCGACCCTTTGCAGGCAGCGGAACCCCCCACCTGGCGACAGGT
GCCTCTGCGGCCAAAAGCCACGTGTATAAGATACACCTGCAAAGGCGGCACAACCCCAGTGCCACGTTGT
GAGTTGGATAGTTGTGGAAAGAGTCAAATGGCTCTCCTCAAGCGTATTCAACAAGGGGCTGAAGGATGCC
CAGAAGGTACCCCATTGTATGGGATCTGATCTGGGGCCTCGGTGCACATGCTTTACATGTGTTTAGTCGA
GGTTAAAAAAACGTCTAGGCCCCCCGAACCACGGGGACGTGGTTTTCCTTTGAAAAACACGATGATAATA
TGGCCACAACCTGTTACATTGCACAAGATAAAAATATATCATCACGAACAGTAAAACTGTCTGCTTACAT
AAACAGTAATACAAGGGGTGTTATGGGATCGGCCATTGAACAAGATGGATTGCACGCAGGTTCTCCGGCC
GCTTGGGTGGAGAGGCTATTCGGCTATGACTGGGCACAACAGACAATCGGCTGCTCTGATGCCGCCGTGT
TCCGGCTGTCAGCGCAGGGGCGCCCGGTTCTTTTTGTCAAGACCGACCTGTCCGGTGCCCTGAATGAACT
GCAGGACGAGGCAGCGCGGCTATCGTGGCTGGCCACGACGGGCGTTCCTTGCGCAGCTGTGCTCGACGTT
GTCACTGAAGCGGGAAGGGACTGGCTGCTATTGGGCGAAGTGCCGGGGCAGGATCTCCTGTCATCTCACC
TTGCTCCTGCCGAGAAAGTATCCATCATGGCTGATGCAATGCGGCGGCTGCATACGCTTGATCCGGCTAC
CTGCCCATTCGACCACCAAGCGAAACATCGCATCGAGCGAGCACGTACTCGGATGGAAGCCGGTCTTGTC
GATCAGGATGATCTGGACGAAGAGCATCAGGGGCTCGCGCCAGCCGAACTGTTCGCCAGGCTCAAGGCGC
GCATGCCCGACGGCGAGGATCTCGTCGTGACCCATGGCGATGCCTGCTTGCCGAATATCATGGTGGAAAA
TGGCCGCTTTTCTGGATTCATCGACTGTGGCCGGCTGGGTGTGGCGGACCGCTATCAGGACATAGCGTTG
GCTACCCGTGATATTGCTGAAGAGCTTGGCGGCGAATGGGCTGACCGCTTCCTCGTGCTTTACGGTATCG
CCGCTCCCGATTCGCAGCGCATCGCCTTCTATCGCCTTCTTGACGAGTTCTTCTGAGTCAAGTAGAAGAT
TGAGATGTGTTCACAATGGATAGGCACAGGAAACCAGTTAGGTCTCAATACCTGAAGCTATCGTAAAATT
AAGAAAGGATAAAGTTGGTAAACCTTTTATATTTAGTATCTTTTTATTCAGCTCATGGACTTCTGCCAGC
ATAATACTTGCTTTGGAAAACCCAGATAAAGGTTCATGCAAACTTTATTTTGTGTTTAGGAACTACTGAG
GATCAGAGTAATCCAAGCAAATGTGAATCATTTTACCTTTGACAAAGGTAAATCAGACTATGAAGTTTTT
TTTATACAGGATGATGACTATGGAAAGAGTACTCTTGTTTCCTTATATTATGGAGGCAGGAGTTTCGTTT
TCAAAATTGTTACAAATTGTAGAAGCCACGGTGTTCTGTGATATAAGTGTGTGTTTTTCATAAAGCAGGC
AGAACTCATCTAGGTAAATTACAGTTCCTAGGTATAATTCACATTGTATTCAGAGTTGATGGTTGTACAT
ATAAGTGATTGCTGGTTTTAGTTGCAACTTTGTATAAAAGGGACTGAGAAATTTATAAACTTTTTTCTTA
CTGTCTTTTTTCTAAAGTAAAAACAAAGAAATTATGTGCCAGATTTATGCATATTATTTTATGTTGCATA
GAATAAAATTTTTAATCTTTAATTTTACATTTCCTAAATATATTTTAAGACGAAACATTTGTTCTATAGC
TTTTCCCTTTTTTTAAGTAAGGAATTTTATTTTTTTCTGAATTATTTTCTCTCGTGAGTATATTGATCCA
GAAAGAAAACTTGTATTATGTGTGTTTTAAAATGAGAAATCTAAAAAACGAAAAGTCTCCAAAGTCTCTG
GAATTTGAAACACTTTGCATAACGTATAAAAGCCTGTTTAAGAGACAGCCAACTATGGCCTGTGGATCAA
ATCCAGCCTGCTGCCTGCTTTTTATGGCCTGTGAGCTAGGAATTGTGTTTATAATTTTAAATGTTTTTTT
TTAAAGACTTTTATGATACTTGAAAATTAACATGAATATTTAGTGTTCATAAATAAAGTTTGTTGAAACA
CAACCAAGATCATTCTTTTACTTGTCTATGGCTGCTTTTCTGTGGCAGAGTAGCTGCCACAGAAACTATA
GCCCACAAAGCC
Features (pLannotate 1.2.2; 18 found; start..end, strand, type, name):
     58..74      -  protein_bind   lac operator: The lac repressor binds to the lac operator to inhibit transcription in E. coli. This inhibition can be relieved by adding lactose or isopropyl-β-D-thiogalactopyranoside (IPTG). lac repressor encoded by lacI
     82..112     -  promoter       lac promoter: promoter for the E. coli lac operon
    127..148     -  protein_bind   CAP binding site: CAP binding activates transcription in the presence of cAMP. E. coli catabolite activator protein
    161..253     -  CDS            lacI (fragment): lac repressor; lacI; The lac repressor binds to the lac operator to inhibit transcription in E. coli. This inhibition can be relieved by adding lactose or isopropyl-β-D-thiogalactopyranoside (IPTG).
    436..1024    -  rep_origin     ori: high-copy-number ColE1/pMB1/pBR322/pUC origin of replication
   1195..2055    -  CDS            AmpR: β-lactamase; bla; confers resistance to ampicillin, carbenicillin, and related antibiotics
   2056..2160    -  promoter       AmpR promoter: bla
   2255..2290    +  CDS            rop (fragment): Rop protein, which maintains plasmids at low copy number; rop
   2392..2491    +  misc_feature   bom (fragment): basis of mobility region from pBR322
   2497..2654    -  CDS            lacZα (fragment): LacZα fragment of β-galactosidase; lacZ fragment
   3153..3221    +  CDS            TFAM (fragment): TFAM_HUMAN - Also known as TCF6, TCF6L2. Experimental evidence at protein level: Swiss-Prot protein existence level 1. Binds to the mitochondrial light strand promoter and functions in mitochondrial transcription regulation (PubMed:29445193, PubMed:32183942). Component of the mitochondrial transcription initiation complex, composed at least of TFB2M, TFAM and POLRMT that is required for basal transcription of mitochondrial DNA (PubMed:29149603). In this complex, TFAM recruits POLRMT to a specific promoter whereas TFB2M induces structural changes in POLRMT to enable promoter opening and trappin
   3723..3869    +  CDS            TFAM (fragment): TFAM_HUMAN - Also known as TCF6, TCF6L2. Experimental evidence at protein level: Swiss-Prot protein existence level 1. Binds to the mitochondrial light strand promoter and functions in mitochondrial transcription regulation (PubMed:29445193, PubMed:32183942). Component of the mitochondrial transcription initiation complex, composed at least of TFB2M, TFAM and POLRMT that is required for basal transcription of mitochondrial DNA (PubMed:29149603). In this complex, TFAM recruits POLRMT to a specific promoter whereas TFB2M induces structural changes in POLRMT to enable promoter opening and trappin
   3890..3910    +  CDS            capTEV™ (fragment): composite tag for in vivo biotinylation, TEV protease cleavage, and 6xHis tagging
   3924..3968    +  CDS            S-Tag: affinity and epitope tag derived from pancreatic ribonuclease A
   4059..4778    +  CDS            EGFP: the original enhanced GFP (Yang et al., 1996) mammalian codon-optimized
   4816..5401    +  misc_feature   IRES2: internal ribosome entry site (IRES) of the encephalomyocarditis virus (EMCV)
   5483..6286    +  CDS            NeoR/KanR: aminoglycoside phosphotransferase from Tn5; aph(3')-II (or nptII); confers resistance to neomycin, kanamycin, and G418 (Geneticin®)
   7432..21      +  misc_feature   MCS (fragment) (across the origin): pUC18/19 multiple cloning site
