>Addgene plasmid #132488 | pTFAM-donor | addgene full sequence | sequence record 275715 | Addgene NGS Result
GGGGAAAGACCCCTAGGAATGCTCGTCAAGAAGACAGGGCCAGGTTTCCGGGCCCTCACATTGCCAAAAG
ACGGCAATATGGTGGAAAATAACATATAGACAAACGCACACCGGCCTTATTCCAAGCGGCTTCGGCCAGT
AACGTTAGGGGGGGGGAGGGAGAGGGGGGGGGGCGGAATTCTTAATTAACTCGACTCTAGATCATTACTT
GTACAGCTCGTCCATGCCGAGAGTGATCCCGGCGGCGGTCACGAACTCCTTAAGGACCATGTGATCGCGC
TTCTCGTTGGGGTCTTTGCTCAGGGCGGACTGGGTGCTCAGGTAGTGGTTGTCGGGCAGCAGCACGGGGC
CGTCGCCGATGGGGGTGTTCTGCTGGTAGTGGTCGGCGAGCTGCACGCTGCCGTCCTCGATGTTGTGGCG
GATCTTGAAGTTCACCTTGATGCCGTTCTTCTGCTTGTCGGCCATGATATAGACGTTGTGGCTGTTGTAG
TTGTACTCCAGCTTGTGCCCCAGGATGTTGCCGTCCTCCTTGAAGTCGATGCCCTTCAGCTCGATGCGGT
TCACCAGGGTGTCGCCCTCGAACTTCACCTCGGCGCGGGTCTTGTAGTTGCCGTCGTCCTTGAAGAAGAT
GGTGCGCTCCTGGACGTAGCCTTCGGGCATGGCGGACTTGAAGAAGTCGTGCTGCTTCATGTGGTCGGGG
TAGCGGCTGAAGCACTGCACGCCGTAGGTCAGGGTGGTCACGAGGGTGGGCCAGGGCACGGGCAGCTTGC
CGGTGGTGCAGATGAACTTCAGGGTCAGCTTGCCGTAGGTGGCATCGCCCTCGCCCTCGCCGGACACGCT
GAACTTGTGGCCGTTTACGTCGCCGTCCAGCTCGACCAGGATGGGCACCACCCCGGTGAACAGCTCCTCG
CCTTTGCTCACCATCGAACCCGAGGGACCGCTCGACGACAGGGGCCCCTGGAACAGAACTTCCAGGCTCG
ACGAACCCGAGGGACCGCTCGAACCTCCACCTCCGCTGTCCATGTGCTGGCGTTCGAATTTAGCAGCAGC
GGTTTCTTTGAATTTGGCGGCGCCCTGAAAATAAAGATTCTCGCTTGCAGTAGTTGGAATCCCACACTCC
TCAGCACCATATTTTCGTTGTTTCTTTATTGTGCGACGTAGAAGATCCTTTCGTCCAACTTCAATCATTT
GTTCTTCCCAAGACTTCATTTCATTATGATAACGAGTTTCGTCCTCTTTAGCATGCTGAATATATAACTG
AGAAAAAGCATAACTGTTAAAATGATTTACTTATTTTTTGAGATAAAATGATTATTTAAAATAGCAATTA
ATTTCTGGAATGCTTCTGTATATACTTTAGAAATTACATTACCATTCTACATGTATAAAGGCAGACTGGA
GAAGAAATATTTTCATGAGATAAAAGTTAGATGATGAAAATGTAAGAGATAGACTGTTATCTCTTTGAAT
GAAATTGTTACAAGTTCAGATCTTGAGGTGCAGGAAGGGGGCAGCAGCAGGGTATCACTGCCACTGAATA
AGTGGACACTCAGGCTTATGAGTGCTGTGGTTTCAAATACCAATTTTATTTGCAGACAAAAACTACCAAG
AGAAAAATGCCAAACTGGTTCTGAGAATATGAAAATAATTTTAGAATACTTGTATTATTAGTAATACAAG
GTTGTCTTCACATGAATCAAGCCTTGCCCTAATACATTCTCTCACAGATATCCTAAGTAGACACTTGAGA
CTAACAACCGTAATACTCACTTCCTTTTCAGAGTCAGACAGATTTTTCCAGTTTTCCTTTACAGTCTTCA
GCTTTTCCTGTAAAACAATATATGTTTAAGTTAAGGTAGATATGGGGACTTCAGTGACCTTTATTATTCA
TTCCAACAAAAACTCAAGATACCAAGAATTACAGGCAAAGCCTCATCAATTCTTAACATCTTTTCTCTCT
AAACAAAAACTATCAAACTGTTACAATTTACAAAAATGAACTGAATGAAGGTACATATTTTTGATTCGGA
AATATTAATATTCAGGTATAATCTATGTGTTGTCATAAACTAACTTCAAAGTCTGTTTTTATTCCTTCCC
TGTAGCTTTAGGTTTTATTTGAAAATCTGTGCTTCAGTGTTTAGATGCAGTAATAAGAACAATACAGCAC
AAGTCCAGTAAGTCTACTTAGTTGAACTTAATTATATGACCTGGAAAAGGTCACTTTACCTCCCTTGGGC
TTGGCTCTTCATTTATAAAATTAAAGGGATAGAATTTTTTTTTTTTTTTTGAGACAAGGTCTCACTCTGT
CACGGGTACCGAGCTCGAATTCACTGGCCGTCGTTTTACAACGTCGTGACTGGGAAAACCCTGGCGTTAC
CCAACTTAATCGCCTTGCAGCACATCCCCCTTTCGCCAGCTGGCGTAATAGCGAAGAGGCCCGCACCGAT
CGCCCTTCCCAACAGTTGCGCAGCCTGAATGGCGAATGGCGCCTGATGCGGTATTTTCTCCTTACGCATC
TGTGCGGTATTTCACACCGCATATGGTGCACTCTCAGTACAATCTGCTCTGATGCCGCATAGTTAAGCCA
GCCCCGACACCCGCCAACACCCGCTGACGCGCCCTGACGGGCTTGTCTGCTCCCGGCATCCGCTTACAGA
CAAGCTGTGACCGTCTCCGGGAGCTGCATGTGTCAGAGGTTTTCACCGTCATCACCGAAACGCGCGAGAC
GAAAGGGCCTCGTGATACGCCTATTTTTATAGGTTAATGTCATGATAATAATGGTTTCTTAGACGTCAGG
TGGCACTTTTCGGGGAAATGTGCGCGGAACCCCTATTTGTTTATTTTTCTAAATACATTCAAATATGTAT
CCGCTCATGAGACAATAACCCTGATAAATGCTTCAATAATATTGAAAAAGGAAGAGTATGAGTATTCAAC
ATTTCCGTGTCGCCCTTATTCCCTTTTTTGCGGCATTTTGCCTTCCTGTTTTTGCTCACCCAGAAACGCT
GGTGAAAGTAAAAGATGCTGAAGATCAGTTGGGTGCACGAGTGGGTTACATCGAACTGGATCTCAACAGC
GGTAAGATCCTTGAGAGTTTTCGCCCCGAAGAACGTTTTCCAATGATGAGCACTTTTAAAGTTCTGCTAT
GTGGCGCGGTATTATCCCGTATTGACGCCGGGCAAGAGCAACTCGGTCGCCGCATACACTATTCTCAGAA
TGACTTGGTTGAGTACTCACCAGTCACAGAAAAGCATCTTACGGATGGCATGACAGTAAGAGAATTATGC
AGTGCTGCCATAACCATGAGTGATAACACTGCGGCCAACTTACTTCTGACAACGATCGGAGGACCGAAGG
AGCTAACCGCTTTTTTGCACAACATGGGGGATCATGTAACTCGCCTTGATCGTTGGGAACCGGAGCTGAA
TGAAGCCATACCAAACGACGAGCGTGACACCACGATGCCTGTAGCAATGGCAACAACGTTGCGCAAACTA
TTAACTGGCGAACTACTTACTCTAGCTTCCCGGCAACAATTAATAGACTGGATGGAGGCGGATAAAGTTG
CAGGACCACTTCTGCGCTCGGCCCTTCCGGCTGGCTGGTTTATTGCTGATAAATCTGGAGCCGGTGAGCG
TGGGTCTCGCGGTATCATTGCAGCACTGGGGCCAGATGGTAAGCCCTCCCGTATCGTAGTTATCTACACG
ACGGGGAGTCAGGCAACTATGGATGAACGAAATAGACAGATCGCTGAGATAGGTGCCTCACTGATTAAGC
ATTGGTAACTGTCAGACCAAGTTTACTCATATATACTTTAGATTGATTTAAAACTTCATTTTTAATTTAA
AAGGATCTAGGTGAAGATCCTTTTTGATAATCTCATGACCAAAATCCCTTAACGTGAGTTTTCGTTCCAC
TGAGCGTCAGACCCCGTAGAAAAGATCAAAGGATCTTCTTGAGATCCTTTTTTTCTGCGCGTAATCTGCT
GCTTGCAAACAAAAAAACCACCGCTACCAGCGGTGGTTTGTTTGCCGGATCAAGAGCTACCAACTCTTTT
TCCGAAGGTAACTGGCTTCAGCAGAGCGCAGATACCAAATACTGTTCTTCTAGTGTAGCCGTAGTTAGGC
CACCACTTCAAGAACTCTGTAGCACCGCCTACATACCTCGCTCTGCTAATCCTGTTACCAGTGGCTGCTG
CCAGTGGCGATAAGTCGTGTCTTACCGGGTTGGACTCAAGACGATAGTTACCGGATAAGGCGCAGCGGTC
GGGCTGAACGGGGGGTTCGTGCACACAGCCCAGCTTGGAGCGAACGACCTACACCGAACTGAGATACCTA
CAGCGTGAGCTATGAGAAAGCGCCACGCTTCCCGAAGGGAGAAAGGCGGACAGGTATCCGGTAAGCGGCA
GGGTCGGAACAGGAGAGCGCACGAGGGAGCTTCCAGGGGGAAACGCCTGGTATCTTTATAGTCCTGTCGG
GTTTCGCCACCTCTGACTTGAGCGTCGATTTTTGTGATGCTCGTCAGGGGGGCGGAGCCTATGGAAAAAC
GCCAGCAACGCGGCCTTTTTACGGTTCCTGGCCTTTTGCTGGCCTTTTGCTCACATGTTCTTTCCTGCGT
TATCCCCTGATTCTGTGGATAACCGTATTACCGCCTTTGAGTGAGCTGATACCGCTCGCCGCAGCCGAAC
GACCGAGCGCAGCGAGTCAGTGAGCGAGGAAGCGGAAGAGCGCCCAATACGCAAACCGCCTCTCCCCGCG
CGTTGGCCGATTCATTAATGCAGCTGGCACGACAGGTTTCCCGACTGGAAAGCGGGCAGTGAGCGCAACG
CAATTAATGTGAGTTAGCTCACTCATTAGGCACCCCAGGCTTTACACTTTATGCTTCCGGCTCGTATGTT
GTGTGGAATTGTGAGCGGATAACAATTTCACACAGGAAACAGCTATGACCATGATTACGCCAAGCTTGCA
TGCCTGCAGGTCGGCTTTGTGGGCTATAGTTTCTGTGGCAGCTACTCTGCCACAGAAAAGCAGCCATAGA
CAAGTAAAAGAATGATCTTGGTTGTGTTTCAACAAACTTTATTTATGAACACTAAATATTCATGTTAATT
TTCAAGTATCATAAAAGTCTTTAAAAAAAAACATTTAAAATTATAAACACAATTCCTAGCTCACAGGCCA
TAAAAAGCAGGCAGCAGGCTGGATTTGATCCACAGGCCATAGTTGGCTGTCTCTTAAACAGGCTTTTATA
CGTTATGCAAAGTGTTTCAAATTCCAGAGACTTTGGAGACTTTTCGTTTTTTAGATTTCTCATTTTAAAA
CACACATAATACAAGTTTTCTTTCTGGATCAATATACTCACGAGAGAAAATAATTCAGAAAAAAATAAAA
TTCCTTACTTAAAAAAAGGGAAAAGCTATAGAACAAATGTTTCGTCTTAAAATATATTTAGGAAATGTAA
AATTAAAGATTAAAAATTTTATTCTATGCAACATAAAATAATATGCATAAATCTGGCACATAATTTCTTT
GTTTTTACTTTAGAAAAAAGACAGTAAGAAAAAAGTTTATAAATTTCTCAGTCCCTTTTATACAAAGTTG
CAACTAAAACCAGCAATCACTTATATGTACAACCATCAACTCTGAATACAATGTGAATTATACCTAGGAA
CTGTAATTTACCTAGATGAGTTCTGCCTGCTTTATGAAAAACACACACTTATATCACAGAACACCGTGGC
TTCTACAATTTGTAACAATTTTGAAAACGAAACTCCTGCCTCCATAATATAAGGAAACAAGAGTACTCTT
TCCATAGTCATCATCCTGTATAAAAAAAACTTCATAGTCTGATTTACCTTTGTCAAAGGTAAAATGATTC
ACATTTGCTTGGATTACTCTGATCCTCAGTAGTTCCTAAACACAAAATAAAGTTTGCATGAACCTTTATC
TGGGTTTTCCAAAGCAAGTATTATGCTGGCAGAAGTCCATGAGCTGAATAAAAAGATACTAAATATAAAA
GGTTTACCAACTTTATCCTTTCTTAATTTTACGATAGCTTCAGGTATTGAGACCTAACTGGTTTCCTGTG
CCTATCCATTGTGAACACATCTCAATCTTCTACTTGACTCAGAAGAACTCGTCAAGAAGGCGATAGAAGG
CGATGCGCTGCGAATCGGGAGCGGCGATACCGTAAAGCACGAGGAAGCGGTCAGCCCATTCGCCGCCAAG
CTCTTCAGCAATATCACGGGTAGCCAACGCTATGTCCTGATAGCGGTCCGCCACACCCAGCCGGCCACAG
TCGATGAATCCAGAAAAGCGGCCATTTTCCACCATGATATTCGGCAAGCAGGCATCGCCATGGGTCACGA
CGAGATCCTCGCCGTCGGGCATGCGCGCCTTGAGCCTGGCGAACAGTTCGGCTGGCGCGAGCCCCTGATG
CTCTTCGTCCAGATCATCCTGATCGACAAGACCGGCTTCCATCCGAGTACGTGCTCGCTCGATGCGATGT
TTCGCTTGGTGGTCGAATGGGCAGGTAGCCGGATCAAGCGTATGCAGCCGCCGCATTGCATCAGCCATGA
TGGATACTTTCTCGGCAGGAGCAAGGTGAGATGACAGGAGATCCTGCCCCGGCACTTCGCCCAATAGCAG
CCAGTCCCTTCCCGCTTCAGTGACAACGTCGAGCACAGCTGCGCAAGGAACGCCCGTCGTGGCCAGCCAC
GATAGCCGCGCTGCCTCGTCCTGCAGTTCATTCAGGGCACCGGACAGGTCGGTCTTGACAAAAAGAACCG
GGCGCCCCTGCGCTGACAGCCGGAACACGGCGGCATCAGAGCAGCCGATTGTCTGTTGTGCCCAGTCATA
GCCGAATAGCCTCTCCACCCAAGCGGCCGGAGAACCTGCGTGCAATCCATCTTGTTCAATGGCCGATCCC
ATAACACCCCTTGTATTACTGTTTATGTAAGCAGACAGTTTTACTGTTCGTGATGATATATTTTTATCTT
GTGCAATGTAACAGGTTGTGGCCATATTATCATCGTGTTTTTCAAAGGAAAACCACGTCCCCGTGGTTCG
GGGGGCCTAGACGTTTTTTTAACCTCGACTAAACACATGTAAAGCATGTGCACCGAGGCCCCAGATCAGA
TCCCATACAATGGGGTACCTTCTGGGCATCCTTCAGCCCCTTGTTGAATACGCTTGAGGAGAGCCATTTG
ACTCTTTCCACAACTATCCAACTCACAACGTGGCACTGGGGTTGTGCCGCCTTTGCAGGTGTATCTTATA
CACGTGGCTTTTGGCCGCAGAGGCACCTGTCGCCAGGTGGGGGGTTCCGCTGCCTGCAAAGGGTCGCTAC
AGACGTTGTTTGTCTTCAAGAAGCTTCCAGAGGAACTGCTTCCTTCACGACATTCAACAGACCCTGCATT
CCTTTGGCGAGA
Features (pLannotate 1.2.2; 19 found; start..end, strand, type, name):
    205..924     -  CDS            EGFP: the original enhanced GFP (Yang et al., 1996) mammalian codon-optimized
   1015..1059    -  CDS            S-Tag: affinity and epitope tag derived from pancreatic ribonuclease A
   1073..1093    -  CDS            capTEV™ (fragment): composite tag for in vivo biotinylation, TEV protease cleavage, and 6xHis tagging
   1114..1260    -  CDS            TFAM (fragment): TFAM_HUMAN - Also known as TCF6, TCF6L2. Experimental evidence at protein level: Swiss-Prot protein existence level 1. Binds to the mitochondrial light strand promoter and functions in mitochondrial transcription regulation (PubMed:29445193, PubMed:32183942). Component of the mitochondrial transcription initiation complex, composed at least of TFB2M, TFAM and POLRMT that is required for basal transcription of mitochondrial DNA (PubMed:29149603). In this complex, TFAM recruits POLRMT to a specific promoter whereas TFB2M induces structural changes in POLRMT to enable promoter opening and trappin
   1762..1830    -  CDS            TFAM (fragment): TFAM_HUMAN - Also known as TCF6, TCF6L2. Experimental evidence at protein level: Swiss-Prot protein existence level 1. Binds to the mitochondrial light strand promoter and functions in mitochondrial transcription regulation (PubMed:29445193, PubMed:32183942). Component of the mitochondrial transcription initiation complex, composed at least of TFB2M, TFAM and POLRMT that is required for basal transcription of mitochondrial DNA (PubMed:29149603). In this complex, TFAM recruits POLRMT to a specific promoter whereas TFB2M induces structural changes in POLRMT to enable promoter opening and trappin
   2313..2332    -  misc_feature   MCS (fragment): pUC18/19 multiple cloning site
   2329..2486    +  CDS            lacZα (fragment): LacZα fragment of β-galactosidase; lacZ fragment
   2492..2591    -  misc_feature   bom (fragment): basis of mobility region from pBR322
   2693..2728    -  CDS            rop (fragment): Rop protein, which maintains plasmids at low copy number; rop
   2823..2927    +  promoter       AmpR promoter: bla
   2928..3788    +  CDS            AmpR: β-lactamase; bla; confers resistance to ampicillin, carbenicillin, and related antibiotics
   3959..4547    +  rep_origin     ori: high-copy-number ColE1/pMB1/pBR322/pUC origin of replication
   4730..4822    +  CDS            lacI (fragment): lac repressor; lacI; The lac repressor binds to the lac operator to inhibit transcription in E. coli. This inhibition can be relieved by adding lactose or isopropyl-β-D-thiogalactopyranoside (IPTG).
   4835..4856    +  protein_bind   CAP binding site: CAP binding activates transcription in the presence of cAMP. E. coli catabolite activator protein
   4871..4901    +  promoter       lac promoter: promoter for the E. coli lac operon
   4909..4925    +  protein_bind   lac operator: The lac repressor binds to the lac operator to inhibit transcription in E. coli. This inhibition can be relieved by adding lactose or isopropyl-β-D-thiogalactopyranoside (IPTG). lac repressor encoded by lacI
   4962..4983    -  misc_feature   MCS (fragment): pUC18/19 multiple cloning site
   6129..6932    -  CDS            NeoR/KanR: aminoglycoside phosphotransferase from Tn5; aph(3')-II (or nptII); confers resistance to neomycin, kanamycin, and G418 (Geneticin®)
   7014..167     -  misc_feature   IRES2 (across the origin): internal ribosome entry site (IRES) of the encephalomyocarditis virus (EMCV)
