[The description below was written by a language model from this plasmid's Addgene catalogue record and pLannotate feature annotations shown in this document.]
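Description:
pTFAM-donor is a pUC19-based homology-directed repair donor plasmid used with CRISPR to tag the endogenous human TFAM gene, which encodes a mitochondrial transcription factor, with GFP at its C terminus. It is a 7,432-nt high-copy plasmid that replicates in E. coli from the pUC/ColE1 origin. It carries the backbone β-lactamase gene with its own promoter, and the record lists dual ampicillin and kanamycin selection, the latter presumably provided by the Tn5 NeoR/KanR gene in the insert. Remnants of the pUC19 lac promoter/operator, lacZα and multiple cloning site flank the Gibson-assembled insert. The sequencing-derived and depositor-supplied sequence records are the same length and show the same parts in the same order, in opposite orientation.

The insert, cloned from K562 genomic DNA according to the depositor, is not a full TFAM cDNA. Only two short TFAM coding fragments separated by unannotated sequence are detected, consistent with terminal exons and an intron forming an upstream homology arm. The last TFAM coding segment is followed on the same strand by a short match to a TEV-cleavage/His composite tag, an S-tag and EGFP, then an EMCV IRES and NeoR/KanR. More than a kilobase of unannotated sequence beyond the resistance gene probably serves as the downstream homology arm, although the record does not say so.

No mammalian promoter is annotated, which fits a knock-in design. After integration, the native TFAM promoter would drive a bicistronic transcript producing TFAM-tag-EGFP, with neomycin phosphotransferase translated from the IRES, so that correctly targeted cells could be enriched with G418. The guide RNA and Cas9 are not on this plasmid and would have to be supplied separately. The tagged protein could support imaging or GFP- and S-tag-based affinity approaches, but the record states only the creation of GFP fusion proteins.
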