Addgene plasmid #132488: pTFAM-donor
Purpose: CRISPR donor plasmid to create GFP fusion proteins
Depositing lab: Kevin White.
Backbone
  Vector backbone: pUC19
  Vector type: CRISPR
Growth in bacteria
  Bacterial resistance: Ampicillin and Kanamycin, 100 & 50 μg/mL
  Growth temperature: 37°C
  Growth strain: TOP10
  Copy number: High Copy
Gene/Insert
  Gene/Insert name: TFAM
  Species: H. sapiens (human)
  Mutation: none
  Entrez Gene: TFAM (a.k.a. MTDPS15, MTTF1, MTTFA, TCF6, TCF6L1, TCF6L2, TCF6L3)
  Tag / fusion protein: GFP (C terminal on backbone)
  Cloning method: Gibson Cloning
Terms and licenses: Academic/Nonprofit Terms; Industry Terms: Not Available to Industry
Depositor comments: Cloning source: K562
How to cite: pTFAM-donor was a gift from Kevin White (Addgene plasmid # 132488)
